>Addgene plasmid #167019 | pInducer21-3xFlag-S208C-MEFV | addgene full sequence | sequence record 331188 | Addgene NGS Result
TGGAAGGGCTAATTCACTCCCAAAGAAGACAAGATATCCTTGATCTGTGGATCTACCACACACAAGGCTA
CTTCCCTGATTAGCAGAACTACACACCAGGGCCAGGGGTCAGATATCCACTGACCTTTGGATGGTGCTAC
AAGCTAGTACCAGTTGAGCCAGATAAGGTAGAAGAGGCCAATAAAGGAGAGAACACCAGCTTGTTACACC
CTGTGAGCCTGCATGGGATGGATGACCCGGAGAGAGAAGTGTTAGAGTGGAGGTTTGACAGCCGCCTAGC
ATTTCATCACGTGGCCCGAGAGCTGCATCCGGAGTACTTCAAGAACTGCTGATATCGAGCTTGCTACAAG
GGACTTTCCGCTGGGGACTTTCCAGGGAGGCGTGGCCTGGGCGGGACTGGGGAGTGGCGAGCCCTCAGAT
CCTGCATATAAGCAGCTGCTTTTTGCCTGTACTGGGTCTCTCTGGTTAGACCAGATCTGAGCCTGGGAGC
TCTCTGGCTAACTAGGGAACCCACTGCTTAAGCCTCAATAAAGCTTGCCTTGAGTGCTTCAAGTAGTGTG
TGCCCGTCTGTTGTGTGACTCTGGTAACTAGAGATCCCTCAGACCCTTTTAGTCAGTGTGGAAAATCTCT
AGCAGTGGCGCCCGAACAGGGACTTGAAAGCGAAAGGGAAACCAGAGGAGCTCTCTCGACGCAGGACTCG
GCTTGCTGAAGCGCGCACGGCAAGAGGCGAGGGGCGGCGACTGGTGAGTACGCCAAAAATTTTGACTAGC
GGAGGCTAGAAGGAGAGAGATGGGTGCGAGAGCGTCAGTATTAAGCGGGGGAGAATTAGATCGCGATGGG
AAAAAATTCGGTTAAGGCCAGGGGGAAAGAAAAAATATAAATTAAAACATATAGTATGGGCAAGCAGGGA
GCTAGAACGATTCGCAGTTAATCCTGGCCTGTTAGAAACATCAGAAGGCTGTAGACAAATACTGGGACAG
CTACAACCATCCCTTCAGACAGGATCAGAAGAACTTAGATCATTATATAATACAGTAGCAACCCTCTATT
GTGTGCATCAAAGGATAGAGATAAAAGACACCAAGGAAGCTTTAGACAAGATAGAGGAAGAGCAAAACAA
AAGTAAGACCACCGCACAGCAAGCGGCCGGCCGCTGATCTTCAGACCTGGAGGAGGAGATATGAGGGACA
ATTGGAGAAGTGAATTATATAAATATAAAGTAGTAAAAATTGAACCATTAGGAGTAGCACCCACCAAGGC
AAAGAGAAGAGTGGTGCAGAGAGAAAAAAGAGCAGTGGGAATAGGAGCTTTGTTCCTTGGGTTCTTGGGA
GCAGCAGGAAGCACTATGGGCGCAGCGTCAATGACGCTGACGGTACAGGCCAGACAATTATTGTCTGGTA
TAGTGCAGCAGCAGAACAATTTGCTGAGGGCTATTGAGGCGCAACAGCATCTGTTGCAACTCACAGTCTG
GGGCATCAAGCAGCTCCAGGCAAGAATCCTGGCTGTGGAAAGATACCTAAAGGATCAACAGCTCCTGGGG
ATTTGGGGTTGCTCTGGAAAACTCATTTGCACCACTGCTGTGCCTTGGAATGCTAGTTGGAGTAATAAAT
CTCTGGAACAGATTTGGAATCACACGACCTGGATGGAGTGGGACAGAGAAATTAACAATTACACAAGCTT
AATACACTCCTTAATTGAAGAATCGCAAAACCAGCAAGAAAAGAATGAACAAGAATTATTGGAATTAGAT
AAATGGGCAAGTTTGTGGAATTGGTTTAACATAACAAATTGGCTGTGGTATATAAAATTATTCATAATGA
TAGTAGGAGGCTTGGTAGGTTTAAGAATAGTTTTTGCTGTACTTTCTATAGTGAATAGAGTTAGGCAGGG
ATATTCACCATTATCGTTTCAGACCCACCTCCCAACCCCGAGGGGACCCGACAGGCCCGAAGGAATAGAA
GAAGAAGGTGGAGAGAGAGACAGAGACAGATCCATTCGATTAGTGAACGGATCTCGACGGTATCGCCGAA
TTCACAAATGGCAGTATTCATCCACAATTTTAAAAGAAAAGGGGGGATTGGGGGGTACAGTGCAGGGGAA
AGAATAGTAGACATAATAGCAACAGACATACAAACTAAAGAATTACAAAAACAAATTACAAAAATTCAAA
ATTTTCGGGTTTATTACAGGGACAGCAGAGATCCAGTTTGGACTAGGATCCTTTACCACTCCCTATCAGT
GATAGAGAAAAGTGAAAGTCGAGTTTACCACTCCCTATCAGTGATAGAGAAAAGTGAAAGTCGAGTTTAC
CACTCCCTATCAGTGATAGAGAAAAGTGAAAGTCGAGTTTACCACTCCCTATCAGTGATAGAGAAAAGTG
AAAGTCGAGTTTACCACTCCCTATCAGTGATAGAGAAAAGTGAAAGTCGAGTTTACCACTCCCTATCAGT
GATAGAGAAAAGTGAAAGTCGAGTTTACCACTCCCTATCAGTGATAGAGAAAAGTGAAAGTCGAGCTCGG
TACCCGGGTCGAGGTAGGCGTGTACGGTGGGAGGCCTATATAAGCAGAGCTCGTTTAGTGAACCGTCAGA
TCGCCTGGAGACGCCATCCACGCTGTTTTGACCTCCATAGAAGACACCGGGACCGATCCAGCCTCCGCGG
CCCCGAACTAGTCCAGTGTGGTGGAATTCTGCAGATATCAACAAGTTTGTACAAAAAAGCAGGCTTTAAA
GGAACCAATTCAGTCGACTGGATCCGGTACCACCATGGACTACAAAGACCATGACGGTGATTATAAAGAT
CATGACATCGATTACAAGGATGACGATGACAAGCTTGCGGCCGCGGCTAAGACCCCTAGTGACCATCTGC
TGTCCACCCTGGAGGAGCTGGTGCCCTATGACTTCGAGAAGTTCAAGTTCAAGCTGCAGAACACCAGTGT
GCAGAAGGAGCACTCCAGGATCCCCCGGAGCCAGATCCAGAGAGCCAGGCCGGTGAAGATGGCCACTCTG
CTGGTCACCTACTATGGGGAAGAGTACGCCGTGCAGCTCACCCTGCAGGTCCTGCGGGCCATCAACCAGC
GCCTGCTGGCCGAGGAGCTCCACAGGGCAGCCATTCAGGAATATTCCACACAAGAAAACGGCACAGATGA
TTCCGCAGCGTCCAGCTCCCTGGGGGAGAACAAGCCCAGGAGCCTGAAGACTCCAGACCACCCCGAGGGG
AACGAGGGGAACGGCCCTCGGCCGTACGGGGGCGGAGCTGCCAGCCTGCGGTGCAGCCAGCCCGAGGCCG
GGAGGGGGCTGTCGAGGAAGCCCCTGAGCAAACGCAGAGAGAAGGCCTCGGAGGGCCTGGACGCGCAGGG
CAAGCCTCGGACCCGGAGCCCGGCCCTGCCGGGCGGGAGAAGCCCCGGCCCCTGCAGGGCGCTAGAGGGG
GGCCAGGCCGAGGTCCGGCTGCGCAGAAACGCCTGCTCCGCGGGGAGGCTGCAGGGGCTGGCGGGGGGCG
CCCCGGGGCAGAAGGAGTGCAGGCCCTTCGAAGTGTACCTGCCCTCGGGAAAGATGCGACCTAGAAGCCT
TGAGGTCACCATTTCTACAGGGGAGAAGGCGCCCGCAAATCCAGAAATTCTCCTGACTCTAGAGGAAAAG
ACAGCTGCGAATCTGGACTCGGCAACAGAACCCCGGGCAAGGCCCACTCCGGATGGAGGGGCATCTGCGG
ACCTGAAGGAAGGCCCTGGAAATCCAGAACATTCGGTCACCGGAAGGCCACCAGACACGGCTGCGAGTCC
CCGCTGCCACGCCCAGGAAGGAGACCCAGTTGACGGTACCTGTGTGCGTGATTCCTGCAGCTTCCCCGAG
GCAGTTTCTGGGCACCCCCAGGCCTCAGGCAGCCGCTCACCTGGCTGCCCCCGGTGCCAGGACTCCCATG
AAAGGAAGAGCCCGGGAAGCCTAAGCCCCCAGCCCCTGCCACAGTGTAAGCGCCACCTGAAGCAGGTCCA
GCTGCTCTTCTGTGAGGATCACGATGAGCCCATCTGCCTCATCTGCAGTCTGAGTCAGGAGCACCAAGGC
CACCGGGTGCGCCCCATTGAGGAGGTCGCCCTGGAACACAAGAAGAAAATTCAGAAGCAGCTGGAGCATC
TGAAGAAGCTGAGAAAATCAGGGGAGGAGCAGCGATCCTATGGGGAGGAGAAGGCAGTGAGCTTTCTGAA
ACAAACTGAAGCGCTGAAGCAGCGGGTGCAGAGGAAGCTGGAGCAGGTGTACTACTTCCTGGAGCAGCAA
GAGCATTTCTTTGTGGCCTCACTGGAGGACGTGGGCCAGATGGTTGGGCAGATCAGGAAGGCATATGACA
CCCGCGTATCCCAGGACATCGCCCTGCTCGATGCGCTGATTGGGGAACTGGAGGCCAAGGAGTGCCAGTC
AGAATGGGAACTTCTGCAGGACATTGGAGACATCTTGCACAGGGCTAAGACAGTGCCTGTCCCTGAAAAG
TGGACCACTCCTCAAGAGATAAAACAAAAGATCCAACTCCTCCACCAGAAGTCAGAGTTTGTGGAGAAGA
GCACAAAGTACTTCTCAGAAACCCTGCGTTCAGAAATGGAAATGTTCAATGTTCCAGAGCTGATTGGCGC
TCAGGCACATGCTGTTAATGTGATTCTGGATGCAGAAACCGCTTACCCCAACCTCATCTTCTCTGATGAT
CTGAAGAGTGTTAGACTTGGAAACAAGTGGGAGAGGCTGCCTGATGGCCCGCAAAGATTTGACAGCTGTA
TCATTGTTCTGGGCTCTCCGAGTTTCCTCTCTGGCCGCCGTTACTGGGAGGTGGAGGTTGGAGACAAGAC
AGCATGGATCCTGGGAGCCTGCAAGACATCCATAAGCAGGAAAGGGAACATGACTCTGTCGCCAGAGAAT
GGCTACTGGGTGGTGATAATGATGAAGGAAAATGAGTACCAGGCGTCCAGCGTTCCCCCGACCCGCCTGC
TAATAAAGGAGCCTCCCAAGCGTGTGGGCATCTTCGTGGACTACAGAGTTGGAAGCATCTCCTTTTACAA
TGTGACAGCCAGATCCCACATCTATACATTCGCCAGCTGCTCTTTCTCTGGGCCCCTTCAACCTATCTTC
AGCCCTGGGACACGTGATGGAGGGAAGAACACAGCTCCTCTGACTATCTGTCCAGTGGGTGGTCAGGGGC
CTGACTGACTCGAGATATCTAGACCCAGCTTTCTTGTACAAAGTGGTTGATATCCAGCACAGTGGCGGCC
GCTCGAGTCTAGAGGGCCCGCGGTTCGAATACCCATACGACGTCCCAGACTACGCTTAGTAATGATTAAT
TAAACTAGAAATTCTACCGGGTAGGGGAGGCGCTTTTCCCAAGGCAGTCTGGAGTAACCCACCCAAGATC
TGGCCTCCGCGCCGGGTTTTGGCGCCTCCCGCGGGCGCCCCCCTCCTCACGGCGAGCCGCGTAAGATCTG
GCCTCCGCGCCGGGTTTTGGCGCCTCCCGCGGGCGCCCCCCTCCTCACGGCGAGCCTAGTCGTGAGGCTC
CGGTGCCCGTCAGTGGGCAGAGCGCACATCGCCCACAGTCCCCGAGAAGTTGGGGGGAGGGGTCGGCAAT
TGAACCGGTGCCTAGAGAAGGTGGCGCGGGGTAAACTGGGAAAGTGATGTCGTGTACTGGCTCCGCCTTT
TTCCCGAGGGTGGGGGAGAACCGTATATAAGTGCAGTAGTCGCCGTGAACGTTCTTTTTCGCAACGGGTT
TGCCGCCAGAACACAGGTAAGTGCCGTGTGTGGTTCCCGCGGGCCTGGCCTCTTTACGGGTTATGGCCCT
TGCGTGCCTTGAATTACTTCCACCTGGCTGCAGTACGTGATTCTTGATCCCGAGCTTCGGGTTGGAAGTG
GGTGGGAGAGTTCGAGGCCTTGCGCTTAAGGAGCCCCTTCGCCTCGTGCTTGAGTTGAGGCCTGGCCTGG
GCGCTGGGGCCGCCGCGTGCGAATCTGGTGGCACCTTCGCGCCTGTCTCGCTGCTTTCGATAAGTCTCTA
GCCATTTAAAATTTTTGATGACCTGCTGCGACGCTTTTTTTCTGGCAAGATAGTCTTGTAAATGCGGGCC
AAGATCTGCACACTGGTATTTCGGTTTTTGGGGCCGCGGGCGGCGACGGGGCCCGTGCGTCCCAGCGCAC
ATGTTCGGCGAGGCGGGGCCTGCGAGCGCGGCCACCGAGAATCGGACGGGGGTAGTCTCAAGCTGGCCGG
CCTGCTCTGGTGCCTGGCCTCGCGCCGCCGTGTATCGCCCCGCCCTGGGCGGCAAGGCTGGCCCGGTCGG
CACCAGTTGCGTGAGCGGAAAGATGGCCGCTTCCCGGCCCTGCTGCAGGGAGCTCAAAATGGAGGACGCG
GCGCTCGGGAGAGCGGGCGGGTGAGTCACCCACACAAAGGAAAAGGGCCTTTCCGTCCTCAGCCGTCGCT
TCATGTGACTCCACGGAGTACCGGGCGCCGTCCAGGCACCTCGATTAGTTCTCGAGCTTTTGGAGTACGT
CGTCTTTAGGTTGGGGGGAGGGGTTTTATGCGATGGAGTTTCCCCACACTGAGTGGGTGGAGACTGAAGT
TAGGCCAGCTTGGCACTTGATGTAATTCTCCTTGGAATTTGCCCTTTTTGAGTTTGGATCTTGGTTCATT
CTCAAGCCTCAGACAGTGGTTCAAAGTTTTTTTCTTCCATTTCAGGTGTCGTGAAGCGGCCGCCATGCTA
GTAAATTGTCCGCTAAATTCTGGCCGTTTTTGGCTTTTTTGTTAGACGGATCCATAACTTCGTATAATGT
ATGCTATACGAAGTTATGCCACCATGTCTAGACTGGACAAGAGCAAAGTCATAAACGGAGCTCTGGAATT
ACTCAATGGTGTCGGTATCGAAGGCCTGACGACAAGGAAACTCGCTCAAAAGCTGGGAGTTGAGCAGCCT
ACCCTGTACTGGCACGTGAAGAACAAGCGGGCCCTGCTCGATGCCCTGCCAATCGAGATGCTGGACAGGC
ATCATACCCACTTCTGCCCCCTGGAAGGCGAGTCATGGCAAGACTTTCTGCGGAACAACGCCAAGTCATA
CCGCTGTGCTCTCCTCTCACATCGCGACGGGGCTAAAGTGCATCTCGGCACCCGCCCAACAGAGAAACAG
TACGAAACCCTGGAAAATCAGCTCGCGTTCCTGTGTCAGCAAGGCTTCTCCCTGGAGAACGCACTGTACG
CTCTGTCCGCCGTGGGCCACTTTACACTGGGCTGCGTATTGGAGGAACAGGAGCATCAAGTAGCAAAAGA
GGAAAGAGAGACACCTACCACCGATTCTATGCCCCCACTTCTGAGACAAGCAATTGAGCTGTTCGACCGG
CAGGGAGCCGAACCTGCCTTCCTTTTCGGCCTGGAACTAATCATATGTGGCCTGGAGAAACAGCTAAAGT
GCGAAAGCGGCGGGCCGACCGACGCCCTTGACGATTTTGACTTAGACATGCTCCCAGCCGATGCCCTTGA
CGACTTTGACCTTGATATGCTGCCTGCTGACGCTCTTGACGATTTTGACCTTGACATGCTCCCCGGGTAA
CTAAGTAAGGATCCGCGGCCGCACTAGAGGAATTCCGCCCCTCTCCCCCCCCCCCCTCTCCCTCCCCCCC
CCCTAACGTTACTGGCCGAAGCCGCTTGGAATAAGGCCGGTGTGCGTTTGTCTATATGTTATTTTCCACC
ATATTGCCGTCTTTTGGCAATGTGAGGGCCCGGAAACCTGGCCCTGTCTTCTTGACGAGCATTCCTAGGG
GTCTTTCCCCTCTCGCCAAAGGAATGCAAGGTCTGTTGAATGTCGTGAAGGAAGCAGTTCCTCTGGAAGC
TTCTTGAAGACAAACAACGTCTGTAGCGACCCTTTGCAGGCAGCGGAACCCCCCACCTGGCGACAGGTGC
CTCTGCGGCCAAAAGCCACGTGTATAAGATACACCTGCAAAGGCGGCACAACCCCAGTGCCACGTTGTGA
GTTGGATAGTTGTGGAAAGAGTCAAATGGCTCTCCTCAAGCGTATTCAACAAGGGGCTGAAGGATGCCCA
GAAGGTACCCCATTGTATGGGATCTGATCTGGGGCCTCGGTGCACATGCTTTACATGTGTTTAGTCGAGG
TTAAAAAAACGTCTAGGCCCCCCGAACCACGGGGACGTGGTTTTCCTTTGAAAAACACGATGATAAGCTT
ACCGGTCCACCATGGTGAGCAAGGGCGAGGAGCTGTTCACCGGGGTGGTGCCCATCCTGGTCGAGCTGGA
CGGCGACGTAAACGGCCACAAGTTCAGCGTGTCCGGCGAGGGCGAGGGCGATGCCACCTACGGCAAGCTG
ACCCTGAAGTTCATCTGCACCACCGGCAAGCTGCCCGTGCCCTGGCCCACCCTCGTGACCACCCTGACCT
ACGGCGTGCAGTGCTTCAGCCGCTACCCCGACCACATGAAGCAGCACGACTTCTTCAAGTCCGCCATGCC
CGAAGGCTACGTCCAGGAGCGCACCATCTTCTTCAAGGACGACGGCAACTACAAGACCCGCGCCGAGGTG
AAGTTCGAGGGCGACACCCTGGTGAACCGCATCGAGCTGAAGGGCATCGACTTCAAGGAGGACGGCAACA
TCCTGGGGCACAAGCTGGAGTACAACTACAACAGCCACAACGTCTATATCATGGCCGACAAGCAGAAGAA
CGGCATCAAGGTGAACTTCAAGATCCGCCACAACATCGAGGACGGCAGCGTGCAGCTCGCCGACCACTAC
CAGCAGAACACCCCCATCGGCGACGGCCCCGTGCTGCTGCCCGACAACCACTACCTGAGCACCCAGTCCG
CCCTGAGCAAAGACCCCAACGAGAAGCGCGATCACATGGTCCTGCTGGAGTTCGTGACCGCCGCCGGGAT
CACTCTCGGCATGGACGAGCTGTACAAGTAAGCATGCCCGACGGCGAGGATCTCGTCGTGACCCATGGCG
ATGCCTGCTTGCCGAATATCATGGTGGAAAATGGCCGCTTTTCTGGATTCATCGACTGTGGCCGGCTGGG
TGTGGCGGACCGCTATCAGGACATAGCGTTGGCTACCCGTGATATTGCTGAAGAGCTTGGCGGCGAATGG
GCTGACCGCTTCCTCGTGCTTTACGGTATCGCCGCTCCCGATTCGCAGCGCATCGCCTTCTATCGCCTTC
TTGACGAGTTCTTCTGATGTACAAGTAAAGCGGCCGCGACTCTAGATCATAATCAGCCATACCACATTTG
TAGAGGTTTTACTTGCTTTAAAAAACCTCCCACACCTCCCCCTGAACCTGAAACATAAAATGAATGCAAT
TGTTGTTGTTTAGTCCCTCCCAATTCGATATCAAGCTTATCGCGATAGATCCTAATCAACCTCTGGATTA
CAAAATTTGTGAAAGATTGACTGGTATTCTTAACTATGTTGCTCCTTTTACGCTATGTGGATACGCTGCT
TTAATGCCTTTGTATCATGCTATTGCTTCCCGTATGGCTTTCATTTTCTCCTCCTTGTATAAATCCTGGT
TGCTGTCTCTTTATGAGGAGTTGTGGCCCGTTGTCAGGCAACGTGGCGTGGTGTGCACTGTGTTTGCTGA
CGCAACCCCCACTGGTTGGGGCATTGCCACCACCTGTCAGCTCCTTTCCGGGACTTTCGCTTTCCCCCTC
CCTATTGCCACGGCGGAACTCATCGCCGCCTGCCTTGCCCGCTGCTGGACAGGGGCTCGGCTGTTGGGCA
CTGACAATTCCGTGGTGTTGTCGGGGAAATCATCGTCCTTTCCTTGGCTGCTCGCCTGTGTTGCCACCTG
GATTCTGCGCGGGACGTCCTTCTGCTACGTCCCTTCGGCCCTCAATCCAGCGGACCTTCCTTCCCGCGGC
CTGCTGCCGGCTCTGCGGCCTCTTCCGCGTCTTCGCCTTCGCCCTCAGACGAGTCGGATCTCCCTTTGGG
CCGCCTCCCCGCCTGAGATCCTTTAAGACCAATGACTTACAAGGCAGCTGTAGATCTTAGCCACTTTTTA
AAAGAAAAGGGGGGACTGGAAGGGCTAATTCACTCCCAACGAAGACAAGATCTGCTTTTTGCTTGTACTG
GGTCTCTCTGGTTAGACCAGATCTGAGCCTGGGAGCTCTCTGGCTAACTAGGGAACCCACTGCTTAAGCC
TCAATAAAGCTTGCCTTGAGTGCTTCAAGTAGTGTGTGCCCGTCTGTTGTGTGACTCTGGTAACTAGAGA
TCCCTCAGACCCTTTTAGTCAGTGTGGAAAATCTCTAGCAGTAGTAGTTCATGTCATCTTATTATTCAGT
ATTTATAACTTGCAAAGAAATGAATATCAGAGAGTGAGAGGCCCGGGTTAATTAAGGAAAGGGCTAGATC
ATTCTTGAAGACGAAAGGGCCTCGTGATACGCCTATTTTTATAGGTTAATGTCATGATAATAATGGTTTC
TTAGACGTCAGGTGGCACTTTTCGGGGAAATGTGCGCGGAACCCCTATTTGTTTATTTTTCTAAATACAT
TCAAATATGTATCCGCTCATGAGACAATAACCCTGATAAATGCTTCAATAATATTGAAAAAGGAAGAGTA
TGAGTATTCAACATTTCCGTGTCGCCCTTATTCCCTTTTTTGCGGCATTTTGCCTTCCTGTTTTTGCTCA
CCCAGAAACGCTGGTGAAAGTAAAAGATGCTGAAGATCAGTTGGGTGCACGAGTGGGTTACATCGAACTG
GATCTCAACAGCGGTAAGATCCTTGAGAGTTTTCGCCCCGAAGAACGTTTTCCAATGATGAGCACTTTTA
AAGTTCTGCTATGTGGCGCGGTATTATCCCGTGTTGACGCCGGGCAAGAGCAACTCGGTCGCCGCATACA
CTATTCTCAGAATGACTTGGTTGAGTACTCACCAGTCACAGAAAAGCATCTTACGGATGGCATGACAGTA
AGAGAATTATGCAGTGCTGCCATAACCATGAGTGATAACACTGCGGCCAACTTACTTCTGACAACGATCG
GAGGACCGAAGGAGCTAACCGCTTTTTTGCACAACATGGGGGATCATGTAACTCGCCTTGATCGTTGGGA
ACCGGAGCTGAATGAAGCCATACCAAACGACGAGCGTGACACCACGATGCCTGTAGCAATGGCAACAACG
TTGCGCAAACTATTAACTGGCGAACTACTTACTCTAGCTTCCCGGCAACAATTAATAGACTGGATGGAGG
CGGATAAAGTTGCAGGACCACTTCTGCGCTCGGCCCTTCCGGCTGGCTGGTTTATTGCTGATAAATCTGG
AGCCGGTGAGCGTGGGTCTCGCGGTATCATTGCAGCACTGGGGCCAGATGGTAAGCCCTCCCGTATCGTA
GTTATCTACACGACGGGGAGTCAGGCAACTATGGATGAACGAAATAGACAGATCGCTGAGATAGGTGCCT
CACTGATTAAGCATTGGTAACTGTCAGACCAAGTTTACTCATATATACTTTAGATTGATTTAAAACTTCA
TTTTTAATTTAAAAGGATCTAGGTGAAGATCCTTTTTGATAATCTCATGACCAAAATCCCTTAACGTGAG
TTTTCGTTCCACTGAGCGTCAGACCCCGTAGAAAAGATCAAAGGATCTTCTTGAGATCCTTTTTTTCTGC
GCGTAATCTGCTGCTTGCAAACAAAAAAACCACCGCTACCAGCGGTGGTTTGTTTGCCGGATCAAGAGCT
ACCAACTCTTTTTCCGAAGGTAACTGGCTTCAGCAGAGCGCAGATACCAAATACTGTTCTTCTAGTGTAG
CCGTAGTTAGGCCACCACTTCAAGAACTCTGTAGCACCGCCTACATACCTCGCTCTGCTAATCCTGTTAC
CAGTGGCTGCTGCCAGTGGCGATAAGTCGTGTCTTACCGGGTTGGACTCAAGACGATAGTTACCGGATAA
GGCGCAGCGGTCGGGCTGAACGGGGGGTTCGTGCACACAGCCCAGCTTGGAGCGAACGACCTACACCGAA
CTGAGATACCTACAGCGTGAGCTATGAGAAAGCGCCACGCTTCCCGAAGGGAGAAAGGCGGACAGGTATC
CGGTAAGCGGCAGGGTCGGAACAGGAGAGCGCACGAGGGAGCTTCCAGGGGGAAACGCCTGGTATCTTTA
TAGTCCTGTCGGGTTTCGCCACCTCTGACTTGAGCGTCGATTTTTGTGATGCTCGTCAGGGGGGCGGAGC
CTATGGAAAAACGCCAGCAACGCGGCCTTTTTACGGTTCCTGGCCTTTTGCTGGCCTTTTGCTCACATGT
TCTTTCCTGCGTTATCCCCTGATTCTGTGGATAACCGTATTACCGCCTTTGAGTGAGCTGATACCGCTCG
CCGCAGCCGAACGACCGAGCGCAGCGAGTCAGTGAGCGAGGAAGCGGAAGAGCGCCCAATACGCAAACCG
CCTCTCCCCGCGCGTTGGCCGATTCATTAATGCAGCAAGCTCATGGCTGACTAATTTTTTTTATTTATGC
AGAGGCCGAGGCCGCCTCGGCCTCTGAGCTATTCCAGAAGTAGTGAGGAGGCTTTTTTGGAGGCCTAGGC
TTTTGCAAAAAGCTCCCCGTGGCACGACAGGTTTCCCGACTGGAAAGCGGGCAGTGAGCGCAACGCAATT
AATGTGAGTTAGCTCACTCATTAGGCACCCCAGGCTTTACACTTTATGCTTCCGGCTCGTATGTTGTGTG
GAATTGTGAGCGGATAACAATTTCACACAGGAAACAGCTATGACATGATTACGAATTTCACAAATAAAGC
ATTTTTTTCACTGCATTCTAGTTGTGGTTTGTCCAAACTCATCAATGTATCTTATCATGTCTGGATCAAC
TGGATAACTCAAGCTAACCAAAATCATCCCAAACTTCCCACCCCATACCCTATTACCACTGCCAATTACC
TGTGGTTTCATTTACTCTAAACCTGTGATTCCTCTGAATTATTTTCATTTTAAAGAAATTGTATTTGTTA
AATATGTACTACAAACTTAGTAGT
Features (pLannotate 1.2.2; 40 found; start..end, strand, type, name):
    377..634     +  LTR            5' LTR (truncated): truncated 5' long terminal repeat (LTR) from HIV-1
    681..806     +  misc_feature   HIV-1 Ψ: packaging signal of human immunodeficiency virus type 1
    790..1128    +  CDS            HIV-1 gag (fragment): gag protein from human immunodeficiency virus 1; gag
   1303..1536    +  misc_feature   RRE: The Rev response element (RRE) of HIV-1 allows for Rev-dependent mRNA export from the nucleus to the cytoplasm.
   1913..2013    +  CDS            Rev (fragment): human immunodeficiency virus 1 (HIV-1) Rev protein; rev; enhances nuclear export of unspliced and incompletely spliced viral mRNAs
   2058..2175    +  misc_feature   cPPT/CTS: central polypurine tract and central termination sequence of HIV-1
   2230..2500    +  protein_bind   tetracycline response element: contains seven copies of the tetracycline operator tetO tetracycline repressor TetR
   2511..2528    +  misc_feature   MCS (fragment): pUC18/19 multiple cloning site
   2533..2571    +  promoter       minimal CMV promoter: human cytomegalovirus (CMV) immediate early promoter
   2701..2725    +  protein_bind   attB1: mutant version of attB; recombination site for the Gateway® BP reaction BP Clonase™
   2768..2833    +  CDS            3xFLAG: three tandem FLAG® epitope tags, followed by an enterokinase cleavage site
   2846..5185    +  CDS            MEFV: MEFV_HUMAN - Also known as MEF, TRIM20 From Homo sapiens (Human).
   5203..5227    -  protein_bind   attB2: mutant version of attB; recombination site for the Gateway® BP reaction BP Clonase™
   5339..5374    +  promoter       PGK promoter (fragment): mouse phosphoglycerate kinase 1 promoter
   5392..5447    +  promoter       UbC promoter (fragment): human ubiquitin C promoter
   5460..5515    +  promoter       UbC promoter (fragment): human ubiquitin C promoter
   5526..6704    +  promoter       EF-1α promoter: strong constitutive promoter for human elongation factor EF-1α
   6718..6767    +  promoter       UbC promoter (fragment): human ubiquitin C promoter
   6774..6807    -  protein_bind   loxP: Cre-mediated recombination occurs in the 8-bp core sequence (GCATACAT). Cre recombinase
   6814..7511    +  CDS            rtTA3 (fragment): reverse tetracycline transactivator 3 activates expression from Tet-responsive promoters in the presence of doxycycline
   7441..7551    +  CDS            VP48: 3 tandem repeats of the minimal activation domain of herpes simplex virus VP16 (Cheng et al., 2013)
   7724..8186    +  misc_feature   IRES: internal ribosome entry site (IRES) of the encephalomyocarditis virus (EMCV)
   8202..8921    +  CDS            EGFP: the original enhanced GFP (Yang et al., 1996) mammalian codon-optimized
   8921..9187    +  CDS            NeoR/KanR (fragment): aminoglycoside phosphotransferase confers resistance to neomycin, kanamycin, and G418 (Geneticin®)
   9215..9298    +  CDS            large T antigen (fragment): large T antigen from SV40 (simian virus 40)
   9332..9352    +  misc_feature   MCS (fragment): pBluescript multiple cloning site
   9364..9952    +  misc_feature   WPRE: woodchuck hepatitis virus posttranscriptional regulatory element
   9960..10025   +  CDS            nef (fragment): NEF_HV1Z2 - Experimental evidence at protein level: Swiss-Prot protein existence level 1. Extracellular Nef protein targets CD4(+) T-lymphocytes for apoptosis by interacting with CXCR4 surface receptors. From Human immunodeficiency virus type 1 group M subtype D (isolate Z2/CDC-Z34) (HIV-1).
  10027..10260   +  LTR            3' LTR (ΔU3): self-inactivating 3' long terminal repeat (LTR) from HIV-1
  10465..10569   +  promoter       AmpR promoter: bla
  10570..11430   +  CDS            AmpR: β-lactamase; bla; confers resistance to ampicillin, carbenicillin, and related antibiotics
  11601..12189   +  rep_origin     ori: high-copy-number ColE1/pMB1/pBR322/pUC origin of replication
  12372..12426   +  CDS            lacI (fragment): lac repressor; lacI; The lac repressor binds to the lac operator to inhibit transcription in E. coli. This inhibition can be relieved by adding lactose or isopropyl-β-D-thiogalactopyranoside (IPTG).
  12432..12525   +  rep_origin     SV40 ori (fragment): SV40 origin of replication
  12550..12587   +  CDS            lacI (fragment): lac repressor; lacI; The lac repressor binds to the lac operator to inhibit transcription in E. coli. This inhibition can be relieved by adding lactose or isopropyl-β-D-thiogalactopyranoside (IPTG).
  12600..12621   +  protein_bind   CAP binding site: CAP binding activates transcription in the presence of cAMP. E. coli catabolite activator protein
  12636..12666   +  promoter       lac promoter: promoter for the E. coli lac operon
  12670..12692   +  protein_bind   lac operator (fragment): The lac repressor binds to the lac operator to inhibit transcription in E. coli. This inhibition can be relieved by adding lactose or isopropyl-β-D-thiogalactopyranoside (IPTG). lac repressor encoded by lacI
  12724..12807   +  polyA_signal   SV40 poly(A) signal (fragment): SV40 polyadenylation signal
  12974..329     +  CDS            nef (fragment) (across the origin): NEF_HV1BR - Experimental evidence at protein level: Swiss-Prot protein existence level 1. Extracellular Nef protein targets CD4(+) T-lymphocytes for apoptosis by interacting with CXCR4 surface receptors (PubMed:14990729). From Human immunodeficiency virus type 1 group M subtype B (isolate BRU/LAI) (HIV-1).
