[The description below was written by a language model from this plasmid's Addgene catalogue record and pLannotate feature annotations shown in this document.]
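Description:
pInducer21-3xFlag-S208C-MEFV is a 12,974 bp HIV-1-based lentiviral expression plasmid built on the pInducer21 backbone. It places human MEFV (pyrin, also called TRIM20) under doxycycline control. It is propagated in E. coli through a high-copy ColE1/pUC-type origin and selected with ampicillin via the bla gene. The viral portion comprises a truncated 5' LTR, the Ψ packaging signal with a gag fragment, the RRE for Rev-dependent RNA export, the cPPT/CTS, a WPRE to boost transcript expression, and a ΔU3 self-inactivating 3' LTR. The genome can therefore be packaged and integrated, but the integrated provirus lacks LTR promoter activity.

The payload sits between attB1 and attB2 sites left by Gateway recombination. It consists of an N-terminal 3xFLAG tag fused to the MEFV coding sequence carrying the serine 208 to cysteine substitution, a variant associated with PAAND. Transcription is driven by a tetracycline response element with seven tetO copies upstream of a minimal CMV promoter. A second, constitutive cassette downstream makes the system all-in-one. The annotation calls an EF-1α promoter here, flanked by short UbC and PGK promoter fragments and a loxP site. This promoter drives rtTA3, followed by an EMCV IRES and EGFP. rtTA3 activates the TRE only when doxycycline is present, while EGFP marks transduced cells and serves as the recorded selectable marker in place of a drug resistance gene. Only a fragment of NeoR/KanR is annotated after EGFP. The associated work concerns functional assessment of disease-associated pyrin variants, consistent with use for inducible expression of tagged mutant pyrin in transduced mammalian cells.
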