Addgene plasmid #167019: pInducer21-3xFlag-S208C-MEFV
Purpose: Lentiviral plasmid with 3xFlag-pyrin (S208C/PAAND variant) under the control of a doxycycline-inducible promoter
Depositing lab: Thomas Henry. Depositing organization: INSERM U1111,Centre International de Recherche en Infectiologie (CIRI). Publication: Functional Assessment of Disease-Associated Pyrin Variants. Chirita D, Jamilloux Y, Henry T, Magnotti F. Methods Mol Biol. 2022;2523:179-195. doi: 10.1007/978-1-0716-2449-4_12. PubMed 35759198.
Backbone
  Vector backbone: pInducer21
  Backbone size w/o insert (bp): 10550
  Total vector size (bp): 12974
  Vector type: Lentiviral
  Selectable markers: GFP
Growth in bacteria
  Bacterial resistance: Ampicillin, 100 μg/mL
  Growth temperature: 37°C
  Growth strain: NEB Stable
  Copy number: Unknown
Gene/Insert
  Gene/Insert name: MEFV (alt name: pyrin)
  Species: H. sapiens (human)
  Insert size (bp): 2424
  Mutation: Serine 208 changed to Cysteine
  Entrez Gene: MEFV (a.k.a. FMF, MEF, PAAND, TRIM20)
  Promoter: CMV Dox inducible
  Tag / fusion protein: 3xFlag (N terminal on insert)
  Cloning method: Gateway Cloning
  Sequencing primers: 5′ LNCX
Terms and licenses: Academic/Nonprofit Terms; Industry Terms: Not Available to Industry
How to cite: pInducer21-3xFlag-S208C-MEFV was a gift from Thomas Henry (Addgene plasmid # 167019 ; http://n2t.net/addgene:167019 ; RRID:Addgene_167019)
